Addgene plasmid #100852: pAAV.CAG.Flex.NES-jRGECO1a.WPRE.SV40
Purpose: AAV expression of Cre recombinase-activated jRGECO1a, a red fluorescent calcium sensor protein, from the CAG promoter
Depositing lab: Douglas Kim & GENIE Project. Publication: Sensitive red protein calcium indicators for imaging neural activity. Dana H, Mohar B, Sun Y, Narayan S, Gordus A, Hasseman JP, Tsegaye G, Holt GT, Hu A, Walpita D, Patel R, Macklin JJ, Bargmann CI, Ahrens MB, Schreiter ER, Jayaraman V, Looger LL, Svoboda K, Kim DS. eLife. 2016 Mar 24;5. pii: e12727. doi: 10.7554/eLife.12727. PubMed 27011354.
Backbone
  Vector backbone: pAAV
  Vector type: Mammalian Expression, AAV
Growth in bacteria
  Bacterial resistance: Ampicillin, 100 μg/mL
  Growth temperature: 37°C
  Growth strain: NEB Stable
  Copy number: Unknown
Gene/Insert
  Gene/Insert name: jRGECO1a (alt name: R-GECO1.0 variant 1670)
  Species: Synthetic
  Promoter: CAG
  Cloning method: Unknown
  Sequencing primers: 5′ unknown
Terms and licenses: Academic/Nonprofit Terms; Industry Terms: Not Available to Industry
Depositor comments: This plasmid was previously available as pAAV.CAG.Flex.NES-jRGECO1a.WPRE.SV40 (p3847) from the Penn Vector Core. This plasmid was created as part of the GENIE project at Janelia Research Campus.
How to cite: pAAV.CAG.Flex.NES-jRGECO1a.WPRE.SV40 was a gift from Douglas Kim & GENIE Project (Addgene plasmid # 100852 ; http://n2t.net/addgene:100852 ; RRID:Addgene_100852) For viral preps, please replace (Addgene plasmid # 100852) in the above sentence with: (Addgene viral prep # 100852-AAV1)
