[The description below was written by a language model from this plasmid's Addgene catalogue record and pLannotate feature annotations shown in this document.]
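Description:
pAAV.CAG.Flex.NES-jRGECO1a.WPRE.SV40 is an adeno-associated virus transfer plasmid for Cre-dependent mammalian expression of jRGECO1a, a synthetic red fluorescent calcium indicator (a variant of R-GECO1). It is built on a pAAV backbone of about 6.4 kb. In E. coli it is maintained through a high-copy ColE1/pUC-type origin and selected with ampicillin via the β-lactamase gene. An f1 phage origin is also present. Two AAV2 inverted terminal repeats flank the expression cassette and define the segment that is replicated and packaged into AAV particles when helper functions are supplied. The recorded use of a recombination-deficient growth strain is consistent with the instability typical of ITR-containing plasmids.

Expression is driven by the CAG promoter, annotated here as a CMV enhancer fragment, the chicken β-actin promoter and chimeric β-actin/β-globin intron sequences. Downstream, the sensor coding sequence sits in the antisense orientation between nested pairs of lox2272 and loxP sites in opposing orientation (a FLEx/DIO switch). Without Cre, no sense transcript of the sensor is made. Cre inverts the cassette through one lox pair and then excises a site of the other pair, locking the insert in the sense orientation.

The inverted reading frame contains calmodulin, a circularly permuted red fluorescent protein domain (matched by the annotation tool to the related HyPerRed), the myosin light chain kinase calmodulin-binding peptide, and N-terminal leader tags including Xpress and T7. The nuclear export signal indicated by the name is not separately annotated. A WPRE and an SV40 polyadenylation signal follow, enhancing transcript stability and processing. The construct is used to image calcium-reported neural activity in Cre-defined cell populations.
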