Features (pLannotate 1.2.2; 27 found; start..end, strand, type, name):
    191..439     +  enhancer       CMV enhancer (fragment): human cytomegalovirus immediate early enhancer
    441..718     +  promoter       chicken β-actin promoter: No description available
    719..854     +  intron         hybrid intron (fragment): hybrid between chicken β-actin (CBA) and minute virus of mice (MMV) introns (Gray et al., 2011)
    943..1073    +  intron         chimeric intron (fragment): chimera between introns from chicken β-actin and rabbit β-globin
   1071..1136    +  CDS            HBB (fragment): HBB_LEPEU - Experimental evidence at protein level: Swiss-Prot protein existence level 1. Involved in oxygen transport from the lung to the various peripheral tissues. From Lepus europaeus (European hare).
   1135..1168    -  protein_bind   lox2272: Cre-mediated recombination occurs in the 8-bp core sequence (GGATACTT). lox2272 sites are compatible with each other, but incompatible with loxP or loxN sites (Lee and Saito, 1988). Cre recombinase
   1231..1264    -  protein_bind   loxP: Cre-mediated recombination occurs in the 8-bp core sequence (GCATACAT). Cre recombinase
   1278..1718    -  CDS            CALM1: CALM1_HUMAN - Also known as CALM, CAM, CAM1. Experimental evidence at protein level: Swiss-Prot protein existence level 1. (Microbial infection) Required for Legionella pneumophila SidJ glutamylase activity. From Homo sapiens (Human).
   1725..2451    -  CDS            HyPerRed (fragment): red fluorescent genetically encoded indicator for H2O2 ()
   2457..2513    -  CDS            calmodulin-binding peptide: calmodulin-binding peptide from avian smooth muscle myosin light chain kinase
   2541..2564    -  CDS            Xpress™ tag: Xpress™ epitope tag, including an enterokinase recognition and cleavage site
   2568..2600    -  CDS            T7 tag (gene 10 leader): leader peptide from bacteriophage T7 gene 10 promotes efficient translation in E. coli
   2601..2621    -  CDS            capTEV™ (fragment): composite tag for in vivo biotinylation, TEV protease cleavage, and 6xHis tagging
   2704..2737    +  protein_bind   lox2272: Cre-mediated recombination occurs in the 8-bp core sequence (GGATACTT). lox2272 sites are compatible with each other, but incompatible with loxP or loxN sites (Lee and Saito, 1988). Cre recombinase
   2808..2841    +  protein_bind   loxP: Cre-mediated recombination occurs in the 8-bp core sequence (GCATACAT). Cre recombinase
   2859..2883    +  misc_feature   MCS (fragment): pBluescript multiple cloning site
   2883..3471    +  misc_feature   WPRE: woodchuck hepatitis virus posttranscriptional regulatory element
   3514..3635    -  polyA_signal   SV40 poly(A) signal: SV40 polyadenylation signal
   3658..3726    -  CDS            large T antigen (fragment): large T antigen from SV40 (simian virus 40)
   3797..3930    +  repeat_region  AAV2 ITR: inverted terminal repeat of adeno-associated virus serotype 2 inverted
   3924..3980    -  CDS            lacI (fragment): lac repressor; lacI; The lac repressor binds to the lac operator to inhibit transcription in E. coli. This inhibition can be relieved by adding lactose or isopropyl-β-D-thiogalactopyranoside (IPTG).
   4163..4751    -  rep_origin     ori: high-copy-number ColE1/pMB1/pBR322/pUC origin of replication
   4922..5782    -  CDS            AmpR: β-lactamase; bla; confers resistance to ampicillin, carbenicillin, and related antibiotics
   5783..5887    -  promoter       AmpR promoter: bla
   5940..6368    -  rep_origin     f1 ori (sequence partly withheld): f1 bacteriophage origin of replication; arrow indicates direction of (+) strand synthesis
   6373..3       -  CDS            lacZα (fragment) (across the origin): LacZα fragment of β-galactosidase; lacZ fragment
   6437..130     -  repeat_region  AAV2 ITR (fragment) (across the origin): inverted terminal repeat of adeno-associated virus serotype 2 inverted
>Addgene plasmid #100852 | pAAV.CAG.Flex.NES-jRGECO1a.WPRE.SV40 | addgene full sequence | sequence record 275243 | Addgene NGS Result
CTGCGCGCTCGCTCGCTCACTGAGGCCGCCCGGGCAAAGCCCGGGCGTCGGGCGACCTTTGGTCGCCCGG
CCTCAGTGAGCGAGCGAGCGCGCAGAGAGGGAGTGGCCAACTCCATCACTAGGGGTTCCTTGTAGTTAAT
GATTAACCCGCCATGCTACTTATCTACGTAGCCATGCTCTAGGAAGAGTACCATTGACGTCAATAATGAC
GTATGTTCCCATAGTAACGCCAATAGGGACTTTCCATTGACGTCAATGGGTGGAGTATTTACGGTAAACT
GCCCACTTGGCAGTACATCAAGTGTATCATATGCCAAGTACGCCCCCTATTGACGTCAATGACGGTAAAT
GGCCCGCCTGGCATTATGCCCAGTACATGACCTTATGGGACTTTCCTACTTGGCAGTACATCTACGTATT
AGTCATCGCTATTACCATGGTCGAGGTGAGCCCCACGTTCTGCTTCACTCTCCCCATCTCCCCCCCCTCC
CCACCCCCAATTTTGTATTTATTTATTTTTTAATTATTTTGTGCAGCGATGGGGGCGGGGGGGGGGGGGG
GGCGCGCGCCAGGCGGGGCGGGGCGGGGCGAGGGGCGGGGCGGGGCGAGGCGGAGAGGTGCGGCGGCAGC
CAATCAGAGCGGCGCGCTCCGAAAGTTTCCTTTTATGGCGAGGCGGCGGCGGCGGCGGCCCTATAAAAAG
CGAAGCGCGCGGCGGGCGGGAGTCGCTGCGCGCTGCCTTCGCCCCGTGCCCCGCTCCGCCGCCGCCTCGC
GCCGCCCGCCCCGGCTCTGACTGACCGCGTTACTCCCACAGGTGAGCGGGCGGGACGGCCCTTCTCCTCC
GGGCTGTAATTAGCGCTTGGTTTAATGACGGCTTGTTTCTTTTCTGTGGCTGCGTGAAAGCCTTGAGGGG
CTCCGGGAGGGCCCTTTGTGCGGGGGGAGCGGCTCGGGGCTGTCCGCGGGGGGACGGCTGCCTTCGGGGG
GGACGGGGCAGGGCGGGGTTCGGCTTCTGGCGTGTGACCGGCGGCTCTAGAGCCTCTGCTAACCATGTTC
ATGCCTTCTTCTTTTTCCTACAGCTCCTGGGCAACGTGCTGGTTATTGTGCTGTCTCATCATTTTGGCAA
AGAATTGGATCCCCATAACTTCGTATAAAGTATCCTATACGAAGTTATATCAAAATAGGAAGACCAATGC
TTCACCATCGACCCGAATTGCCAAGCATCACCATCGACCCATAACTTCGTATAATGTATGCTATACGAAG
TTATACTAGAGCTTTCACTTCGCTGTCATCATTTGTACAAACTCTTCGTAGTTTACCTGACCATCCCCAT
CGATGTCTGCTACCCTGATCATTTCATCAACCTCCTCATCTGTTAACTTCTCTCCAAGGTCTGTCATCAC
GTGGCGAAGCTCTGCTGCGCCGATGTAGCCATTGCCGTCCTTATCAAACACGCGGAACGCTTCGCGAATT
TCCTCTTCACTGTCTGTGTCATTCATTTTTCTTGCCATCATCGTCAGGAACTCAGGGAAGTCGAATGTGC
CGTCACCGTCGGCATCTACTTCATTGATCATGTCCTGCAGCTCTGCTTCTGTGGGGTTCTGCCCCAGCGA
TCGGAACACCGTCCCAAGCTCCTTGGTTGTTATCGTCCCATCCCCGTCCTTGTCAAATAGGGAGAAAGCC
TCTTTAAATTCTGCGATCTGCTCTTCAGTCAGGTCGTCACGCGTAGCCTCCCAGCCCATGGTCTTCTTCT
GCATTACGGGGCCGTCGGGGGGGAAGTTGGTGCCGCGCAGCTTCACCTTGTAGATGAATACGCCGTCCTG
CAGGGAGGAGTCCTGGTTCACGTGAATAATGCCGCCGTCCTCGAAGTTCATCACGCGCTCCCACCTGAAG
CCCTCGGGGAAGGACAGCTTGAAGTAGTCGGGGATGTCGGCTGGGTGCTTAATGTAGGCCTTGGAGCCGT
ACATGAACTGAGGGGACAGGATGTCCCAGGCGAAGGGCAGGGGGCCACCCTTGGTCACCTTCAGCTTAGC
GGTCTGAAAGGCCTCGTAGGGGCGGCCCTCGCCCTCGCCCTCGATCTCGAACTCGTGGCCGTTCACGGAG
CCCTCCATGTGCACCTTGAAGCGCATGAACTCCTTGATGATGGCCATGTTATCCTCCTCGCCCTTGCTCA
CCAGACTCCCGCCTGTACCTCCCTTGTACAGCTCGTCCATGCCGCCGGTGGAGTGGCGGCCCTCGGCGCG
TTCGCACTGTTCCACGATGGTGTAGTCCTCGTTGTGGGACACGATGTCCAACTTGATGTCCACGATGTAG
GCGCCGGGCAGCTGCACGGGCTTCTTGGCCTTGTAGGTGGTCTTGACCTCGGCGGCGTAGTGGCCGCCGT
CCTTCAGCCTCAGCCCCTTCTTGATCTCGCTCTTCAGGGCGCCGTCCTCGGGGTACATCCGCTCGGAAAC
CACGGGTGAGCTCAGCCGACCTATAGCTCTGACTGCGTGACCTGCCTTATTCCACTTACGACGTGATGAG
TCGACCATTGTTGCGAGATCCTTATCGTCATCGTCGTACAGATCCCGACCCATTTGCTGTCCACCAGTCA
TGCTAGCCATACCATGATGATGATGATGATGAGAACCTCCTCCAGTCTTGTTAATATCAAGTCCAGCCAA
CTTAAGAGCAAGCTCGTTCTGCAGCATGGTGGCGGATCCTAGTATAACTTCGTATAGGATACTTTATACG
AAGTTATCATTGGGATTCTTCCTATTTTGATCCAAGCATCACCATCGACCCTCTAGTCCAGATCTCACCA
TCGACCCATAACTTCGTATAGCATACATTATACGAAGTTATGTCCCTCGAAGAGGTTCGAATTCGATATC
AAGCTTATCGATAATCAACCTCTGGATTACAAAATTTGTGAAAGATTGACTGGTATTCTTAACTATGTTG
CTCCTTTTACGCTATGTGGATACGCTGCTTTAATGCCTTTGTATCATGCTATTGCTTCCCGTATGGCTTT
CATTTTCTCCTCCTTGTATAAATCCTGGTTGCTGTCTCTTTATGAGGAGTTGTGGCCCGTTGTCAGGCAA
CGTGGCGTGGTGTGCACTGTGTTTGCTGACGCAACCCCCACTGGTTGGGGCATTGCCACCACCTGTCAGC
TCCTTTCCGGGACTTTCGCTTTCCCCCTCCCTATTGCCACGGCGGAACTCATCGCCGCCTGCCTTGCCCG
CTGCTGGACAGGGGCTCGGCTGTTGGGCACTGACAATTCCGTGGTGTTGTCGGGGAAATCATCGTCCTTT
CCTTGGCTGCTCGCCTGTGTTGCCACCTGGATTCTGCGCGGGACGTCCTTCTGCTACGTCCCTTCGGCCC
TCAATCCAGCGGACCTTCCTTCCCGCGGCCTGCTGCCGGCTCTGCGGCCTCTTCCGCGTCTTCGCCTTCG
CCCTCAGACGAGTCGGATCTCCCTTTGGGCCGCCTCCCCGCATCGATACCGTCGACCCGGGCGGCCGCTT
CGAGCAGACATGATAAGATACATTGATGAGTTTGGACAAACCACAACTAGAATGCAGTGAAAAAAATGCT
TTATTTGTGAAATTTGTGATGCTATTGCTTTATTTGTAACCATTATAAGCTGCAATAAACAAGTTAACAA
CAACAATTGCATTCATTTTATGTTTCAGGTTCAGGGGGAGATGTGGGAGGTTTTTTAAAGCAAGTAAAAC
CTCTACAAATGTGGTAAAATCGATAAGGATCTTCCTAGAGCATGGCTACGTAGATAAGTAGCATGGCGGG
TTAATCATTAACTACAAGGAACCCCTAGTGATGGAGTTGGCCACTCCCTCTCTGCGCGCTCGCTCGCTCA
CTGAGGCCGGGCGACCAAAGGTCGCCCGACGCCCGGGCTTTGCCCGGGCGGCCTCAGTGAGCGAGCGAGC
GCGCAGCTGCATTAATGAATCGGCCAACGCGCGGGGAGAGGCGGTTTGCGTATTGGGCGCTCTTCCGCTT
CCTCGCTCACTGACTCGCTGCGCTCGGTCGTTCGGCTGCGGCGAGCGGTATCAGCTCACTCAAAGGCGGT
AATACGGTTATCCACAGAATCAGGGGATAACGCAGGAAAGAACATGTGAGCAAAAGGCCAGCAAAAGGCC
AGGAACCGTAAAAAGGCCGCGTTGCTGGCGTTTTTCCATAGGCTCCGCCCCCCTGACGAGCATCACAAAA
ATCGACGCTCAAGTCAGAGGTGGCGAAACCCGACAGGACTATAAAGATACCAGGCGTTTCCCCCTGGAAG
CTCCCTCGTGCGCTCTCCTGTTCCGACCCTGCCGCTTACCGGATACCTGTCCGCCTTTCTCCCTTCGGGA
AGCGTGGCGCTTTCTCATAGCTCACGCTGTAGGTATCTCAGTTCGGTGTAGGTCGTTCGCTCCAAGCTGG
GCTGTGTGCACGAACCCCCCGTTCAGCCCGACCGCTGCGCCTTATCCGGTAACTATCGTCTTGAGTCCAA
CCCGGTAAGACACGACTTATCGCCACTGGCAGCAGCCACTGGTAACAGGATTAGCAGAGCGAGGTATGTA
GGCGGTGCTACAGAGTTCTTGAAGTGGTGGCCTAACTACGGCTACACTAGAAGAACAGTATTTGGTATCT
GCGCTCTGCTGAAGCCAGTTACCTTCGGAAAAAGAGTTGGTAGCTCTTGATCCGGCAAACAAACCACCGC
TGGTAGCGGTGGTTTTTTTGTTTGCAAGCAGCAGATTACGCGCAGAAAAAAAGGATCTCAAGAAGATCCT
TTGATCTTTTCTACGGGGTCTGACGCTCAGTGGAACGAAAACTCACGTTAAGGGATTTTGGTCATGAGAT
TATCAAAAAGGATCTTCACCTAGATCCTTTTAAATTAAAAATGAAGTTTTAAATCAATCTAAAGTATATA
TGAGTAAACTTGGTCTGACAGTTACCAATGCTTAATCAGTGAGGCACCTATCTCAGCGATCTGTCTATTT
CGTTCATCCATAGTTGCCTGACTCCCCGTCGTGTAGATAACTACGATACGGGAGGGCTTACCATCTGGCC
CCAGTGCTGCAATGATACCGCGAGACCCACGCTCACCGGCTCCAGATTTATCAGCAATAAACCAGCCAGC
CGGAAGGGCCGAGCGCAGAAGTGGTCCTGCAACTTTATCCGCCTCCATCCAGTCTATTAATTGTTGCCGG
GAAGCTAGAGTAAGTAGTTCGCCAGTTAATAGTTTGCGCAACGTTGTTGCCATTGCTACAGGCATCGTGG
TGTCACGCTCGTCGTTTGGTATGGCTTCATTCAGCTCCGGTTCCCAACGATCAAGGCGAGTTACATGATC
CCCCATGTTGTGCAAAAAAGCGGTTAGCTCCTTCGGTCCTCCGATCGTTGTCAGAAGTAAGTTGGCCGCA
GTGTTATCACTCATGGTTATGGCAGCACTGCATAATTCTCTTACTGTCATGCCATCCGTAAGATGCTTTT
CTGTGACTGGTGAGTACTCAACCAAGTCATTCTGAGAATAGTGTATGCGGCGACCGAGTTGCTCTTGCCC
GGCGTCAATACGGGATAATACCGCGCCACATAGCAGAACTTTAAAAGTGCTCATCATTGGAAAACGTTCT
TCGGGGCGAAAACTCTCAAGGATCTTACCGCTGTTGAGATCCAGTTCGATGTAACCCACTCGTGCACCCA
ACTGATCTTCAGCATCTTTTACTTTCACCAGCGTTTCTGGGTGAGCAAAAACAGGAAGGCAAAATGCCGC
AAAAAAGGGAATAAGGGCGACACGGAAATGTTGAATACTCATACTCTTCCTTTTTCAATATTATTGAAGC
ATTTATCAGGGTTATTGTCTCATGAGCGGATACATATTTGAATGTATTTAGAAAAATAAACAAATAGGGG
TTCCGCGCACATTTCCCCGAAAAGTGCCACCTAAATTGTAAGCGTTAATATTTTGTTAAAATTCGCGTTA
AATTTTTGTTAAATCAGCTCATTTTTTAACCAATAGGCCGAAATCGGCAAAATCCCTTATAAATCAAAAG
AATAGACCGAGATAGGGT
[37 nt withheld, positions 6039-6075]
AAAGAACGTGGACTCCAACGTCAAAGG
[49 nt withheld, positions 6103-6151]
T
[91 nt withheld, positions 6153-6243]
G
[124 nt withheld, positions 6245-6368]
CCCATTCGCCATTCAGGCTGCGCAACTGTTGGGAAGGGCGATCGGTGCGGGCCTCTTCGCTATTACGCCA
G
